>Addgene plasmid #250255 | pJC2723 - pLenti-X1-EF1A-HA-FBXO31-PGK-Neo | addgene full sequence | sequence record 497477 | Addgene NGS Result
TTGAGATCCTTTTTTTCTGCGCGTAATCTGCTGCTTGCAAACAAAAAAACCACCGCTACCAGCGGTGGTT
TGTTTGCCGGATCAAGAGCTACCAACTCTTTTTCCGAAGGTAACTGGCTTCAGCAGAGCGCAGATACCAA
ATACTGTTCTTCTAGTGTAGCCGTAGTTAGGCCACCACTTCAAGAACTCTGTAGCACCGCCTACATACCT
CGCTCTGCTAATCCTGTTACCAGTGGCTGCTGCCAGTGGCGATAAGTCGTGTCTTACCGGGTTGGACTCA
AGACGATAGTTACCGGATAAGGCGCAGCGGTCGGGCTGAACGGGGGGTTCGTGCACACAGCCCAGCTTGG
AGCGAACGACCTACACCGAACTGAGATACCTACAGCGTGAGCTATGAGAAAGCGCCACGCTTCCCGAAGG
GAGAAAGGCGGACAGGTATCCGGTAAGCGGCAGGGTCGGAACAGGAGAGCGCACGAGGGAGCTTCCAGGG
GGAAACGCCTGGTATCTTTATAGTCCTGTCGGGTTTCGCCACCTCTGACTTGAGCGTCGATTTTTGTGAT
GCTCGTCAGGGGGGCGGAGCCTATGGAAAAACGCCAGCAACGCGGCCTTTTTACGGTTCCTGGCCTTTTG
CTGGCCTTTTGCTCACATGTTCTTTCCTGCGTTATCCCCTGATTCTGTGGATAACCGTATTACCGCCTTT
GAGTGAGCTGATACCGCTCGCCGCAGCCGAACGACCGAGCGCAGCGAGTCAGTGAGCGAGGAAGCGGAAG
AGCGCCCAATACGCAAACCGCCTCTCCCCGCGCGTTGGCCGATTCATTAATGCAGCTGGCACGACAGGTT
TCCCGACTGGAAAGCGGGCAGTGAGCGCAACGCAATTAATGTGAGTTAGCTCACTCATTAGGCACCCCAG
GCTTTACACTTTATGCTTCCGGCTCGTATGTTGTGTGGAATTGTGAGCGGATAACAATTTCACACAGGAA
ACAGCTATGACCATGATTACGCCAAGCGCGCAATTAACCCTCACTAAAGGGAACAAAAGCTGGAGCTGCA
AGCTTAATGTAGTCTTATGCAATACTCTTGTAGTCTTGCAACATGGTAACGATGAGTTAGCAACATGCCT
TACAAGGAGAGAAAAAGCACCGTGCATGCCGATTGGTGGAAGTAAGGTGGTACGATCGTGCCTTATTAGG
AAGGCAACAGACGGGTCTGACATGGATTGGACGAACCACTGAATTGCCGCATTGCAGAGATATTGTATTT
AAGTGCCTAGCTCGATACATAAACGGGTCTCTCTGGTTAGACCAGATCTGAGCCTGGGAGCTCTCTGGCT
AACTAGGGAACCCACTGCTTAAGCCTCAATAAAGCTTGCCTTGAGTGCTTCAAGTAGTGTGTGCCCGTCT
GTTGTGTGACTCTGGTAACTAGAGATCCCTCAGACCCTTTTAGTCAGTGTGGAAAATCTCTAGCAGTGGC
GCCCGAACAGGGACTTGAAAGCGAAAGGGAAACCAGAGGAGCTCTCTCGACGCAGGACTCGGCTTGCTGA
AGCGCGCACGGCAAGAGGCGAGGGGCGGCGACTGGTGAGTACGCCAAAAATTTTGACTAGCGGAGGCTAG
AAGGAGAGAGATGGGTGCGAGAGCGTCAGTATTAAGCGGGGGAGAATTAGATCGCGATGGGAAAAAATTC
GGTTAAGGCCAGGGGGAAAGAAAAAATATAAATTAAAACATATAGTATGGGCAAGCAGGGAGCTAGAACG
ATTCGCAGTTAATCCTGGCCTGTTAGAAACATCAGAAGGCTGTAGACAAATACTGGGACAGCTACAACCA
TCCCTTCAGACAGGATCAGAAGAACTTAGATCATTATATAATACAGTAGCAACCCTCTATTGTGTGCATC
AAAGGATAGAGATAAAAGACACCAAGGAAGCTTTAGACAAGATAGAGGAAGAGCAAAACAAAAGTAAGAC
CACCGCACAGCAAGCGGCCGCTGATCTTCAGACCTGGAGGAGGAGATATGAGGGACAATTGGAGAAGTGA
ATTATATAAATATAAAGTAGTAAAAATTGAACCATTAGGAGTAGCACCCACCAAGGCAAAGAGAAGAGTG
GTGCAGAGAGAAAAAAGAGCAGTGGGAATAGGAGCTTTGTTCCTTGGGTTCTTGGGAGCAGCAGGAAGCA
CTATGGGCGCAGCGTCAATGACGCTGACGGTACAGGCCAGACAATTATTGTCTGGTATAGTGCAGCAGCA
GAACAATTTGCTGAGGGCTATTGAGGCGCAACAGCATCTGTTGCAACTCACAGTCTGGGGCATCAAGCAG
CTCCAGGCAAGAATCCTGGCTGTGGAAAGATACCTAAAGGATCAACAGCTCCTGGGGATTTGGGGTTGCT
CTGGAAAACTCATTTGCACCACTGCTGTGCCTTGGAATGCTAGTTGGAGTAATAAATCTCTGGAACAGAT
TTGGAATCACACGACCTGGATGGAGTGGGACAGAGAAATTAACAATTACACAAGCTTAATACACTCCTTA
ATTGAAGAATCGCAAAACCAGCAAGAAAAGAATGAACAAGAATTATTGGAATTAGATAAATGGGCAAGTT
TGTGGAATTGGTTTAACATAACAAATTGGCTGTGGTATATAAAATTATTCATAATGATAGTAGGAGGCTT
GGTAGGTTTAAGAATAGTTTTTGCTGTACTTTCTATAGTGAATAGAGTTAGGCAGGGATATTCACCATTA
TCGTTTCAGACCCACCTCCCAACCCCGAGGGGACCCGACAGGCCCGAAGGAATAGAAGAAGAAGGTGGAG
AGAGAGACAGAGACAGATCCATTCGATTAGTGAACGGATCTCGACGGTATCGGTTAACTTTTAAAAGAAA
AGGGGGGATTGGGGGGTACAGTGCAGGGGAAAGAATAGTAGACATAATAGCAACAGACATACAAACTAAA
GAATTACAAAAACAAATTACAAAATTCAAAATTTTATCGTCCAGTGTGGTGGAATTCTGCAGATATCAAC
AAGTTTGTACAAAAAAGCAGGCTCCACCATGGGAACCGACATTGATTATTGACTAGGCTTTTGCAAAAAG
CTTTGCAAAGATGGATAAAGTTTTAAACAGAGAGGAATCTTTGCAGCTAATGGACCTTCTAGGTCTTGAA
AGGAGTGGGAATTGGCTCCGGTGCCCGTCAGTGGGCAGAGCGCACATCGCCCACAGTCCCCGAGAAGTTG
GGGGGAGGGGTCGGCAATTGAACCGGTGCCTAGAGAAGGTGGCGCGGGGTAAACTGGGAAAGTGATGTCG
TGTACTGGCTCCGCCTTTTTCCCGAGGGTGGGGGAGAACCGTATATAAGTGCAGTAGTCGCCGTGAACGT
TCTTTTTCGCAACGGGTTTGCCGCCAGAACACAGGTAAGTGCCGTGTGTGGTTCCCGCGGGCCTGGCCTC
TTTACGGGTTATGGCCCTTGCGTGCCTTGAATTACTTCCACCTGGCTGCAGTACGTGATTCTTGATCCCG
AGCTTCGGGTTGGAAGTGGGTGGGAGAGTTCGAGGCCTTGCGCTTAAGGAGCCCCTTCGCCTCGTGCTTG
AGTTGAGGCCTGGCCTGGGCGCTGGGGCCGCCGCGTGCGAATCTGGTGGCACCTTCGCGCCTGTCTCGCT
GCTTTCGATAAGTCTCTAGCCATTTAAAATTTTTGATGACCTGCTGCGACGCTTTTTTTCTGGCAAGATA
GTCTTGTAAATGCGGGCCAAGATCTGCACACTGGTATTTCGGTTTTTGGGGCCGCGGGCGGCGACGGGGC
CCGTGCGTCCCAGCGCACATGTTCGGCGAGGCGGGGCCTGCGAGCGCGGCCACCGAGAATCGGACGGGGG
TAGTCTCAAGCTGGCCGGCCTGCTCTGGTGCCTGGCCTCGCGCCGCCGTGTATCGCCCCGCCCTGGGCGG
CAAGGCTGGCCCGGTCGGCACCAGTTGCGTGAGCGGAAAGATGGCCGCTTCCCGGCCCTGCTGCAGGGAG
CTCAAAATGGAGGACGCGGCGCTCGGGAGAGCGGGCGGGTGAGTCACCCACACAAAGGAAAAGGGCCTTT
CCGTCCTCAGCCGTCGCTTCATGTGACTCCACGGAGTACCGGGCGCCGTCCAGGCACCTCGATTAGTTCT
CGAGCTTTTGGAGTACGTCGTCTTTAGGTTGGGGGGAGGGGTTTTATGCGATGGAGTTTCCCCACACTGA
GTGGGTGGAGACTGAAGTTAGGCCAGCTTGGCACTTGATGTAATTCTCCTTGGAATTTGCCCTTTTTGAG
TTTGGATCTTGGTTCATTCTCAAGCCTCAGACAGTGGTTCAAAGTTTTTTTCTTCCATTTCAGGTGTCGT
GAGGAATTAGCTTGGTACTAATACGACTCACTATAGGGAGACCCAAGCTGGCTAGGTAAGCTTGGTACCG
AGCTCGGATCCATGTACCCATACGATGTTCCAGATTACGCTGGTGGATCTGGAGGTTCTGGTGGAAGCGC
TATGGCGGTGTGTGCTCGCCTTTGCGGCGTGGGCCCGTCGCGCGGATGTCGGCGCCGCCAGCAGCGCCGG
GGCCCGGCCGAGACGGCGGCGGCCGACAGCGAGCCGGACACAGACCCCGAGGAGGAGCGCATCGAGGCTA
GCGCCGGGGTCGGGGGCGGCTTGTGCGCGGGCCCCTCGCCGCCGCCCCCGCGCTGCTCGCTGCTGGAGCT
GCCGCCCGAGCTGCTGGTGGAGATCTTCGCGTCGCTGCCGGGCACGGACCTACCCAGCTTGGCCCAGGTC
TGCACGAAGTTCCGGCGCATCCTCCACACCGACACCATCTGGAGGAGGCGTTGCCGTGAGGAGTATGGTG
TTTGCGAAAACTTGCGGAAGCTGGAGATCACAGGCGTGTCTTGTCGGGACGTCTATGCGAAGCTGCTTCA
CCGATATAGACACATTTTGGGATTGTGGCAGCCAGATATCGGGCCATACGGAGGACTGCTGAACGTGGTG
GTGGACGGCCTGTTCATCATCGGGTGGATGTACCTGCCTCCCCATGACCCCCACGTCGATGACCCTATGA
GATTCAAGCCTCTGTTCAGGATCCACCTGATGGAGAGGAAGGCTGCCACAGTGGAGTGCATGTACGGCCA
CAAAGGGCCCCACCACGGCCACATCCAGATTGTGAAGAAGGATGAGTTCTCCACCAAGTGCAACCAGACG
GACCACCACAGGATGTCCGGCGGGAGGCAGGAGGAGTTTCGGACGTGGCTGAGGGAGGAATGGGGGCGCA
CGCTGGAGGACATCTTCCACGAGCACATGCAGGAGCTCATCCTGATGAAGTTCATCTACACCAGTCAGTA
CGACAACTGCCTGACCTACCGCCGCATCTACCTGCCGCCCAGCCGCCCCGACGACCTCATCAAGCCTGGC
CTCTTCAAAGGTACCTATGGCAGCCACGGCCTGGAGATTGTGATGCTCAGCTTCCACGGCCGGCGTGCCA
GGGGCACCAAGATCACGGGCGACCCCAACATCCCCGCTGGGCAGCAGACAGTGGAGATCGACCTGAGGCA
TCGGATCCAGCTGCCCGACCTCGAGAACCAGCGCAACTTCAATGAGCTCTCCCGCATCGTCCTGGAGGTG
CGCGAGAGGGTGCGCCAGGAGCAGCAGGAAGGCGGGCACGAGGCGGGCGAGGGTCGTGGCCGGCAGGGCC
CCCGGGAGTCCCAGCCAAGCCCTGCCCAGCCCAGGGCAGAGGCGCCCAGCAAGGGCCCAGATGGGACACC
TGGTGAGGATGGTGGCGAGCCTGGGGATGCCGTAGCTGCGGCCGAGCAGCCTGCCCAGTGTGGGCAGGGG
CAGCCGTTCGTGCTGCCCGTGGGCGTGAGCTCCAGGAATGAGGACTACCCCCGAACCTGCAGGATGTGTT
TTTATGGCACAGGCCTCATCGCGGGCCACGGCTTCACCAGCCCTGAACGCACCCCCGGGGTCTTCATCCT
CTTCGATGAGGACCGCTTCGGGTTCGTCTGGCTGGAGCTGAAATCCTTCAGCCTGTACAGCCGGGTCCAG
GCCACCTTCCGGAACGCAGATGCGCCGTCCCCACAGGCCTTCGATGAGATGCTCAAGAACATTCAGTCCC
TCACCTCCTGATCTAGACCCAGCTTTCTTGTACAAAGTGGTTGATATCCAGCACAGTGGCGGCCGCTCGA
CAATCAACCTCTGGATTACAAAATTTGTGAAAGATTGACTGGTATTCTTAACTATGTTGCTCCTTTTACG
CTATGTGGATACGCTGCTTTAATGCCTTTGTATCATGCTATTGCTTCCCGTATGGCTTTCATTTTCTCCT
CCTTGTATAAATCCTGGTTGCTGTCTCTTTATGAGGAGTTGTGGCCCGTTGTCAGGCAACGTGGCGTGGT
GTGCACTGTGTTTGCTGACGCAACCCCCACTGGTTGGGGCATTGCCACCACCTGTCAGCTCCTTTCCGGG
ACTTTCGCTTTCCCCCTCCCTATTGCCACGGCGGAACTCATCGCCGCCTGCCTTGCCCGCTGCTGGACAG
GGGCTCGGCTGTTGGGCACTGACAATTCCGTGGTGTTGTCGGGGAAGCTGACGTCCTTTCCATGGCTGCT
CGCCTGTGTTGCCACCTGGATTCTGCGCGGGACGTCCTTCTGCTACGTCCCTTCGGCCCTCAATCCAGCG
GACCTTCCTTCCCGCGGCCTGCTGCCGGCTCTGCGGCCTCTTCCGCGTCTTCGCCTTCGCCCTCAGACGA
GTCGGATCTCCCTTTGGGCCGCCTCCCCGCCTGGACCTGCAGGATTCTGCAGATATCCGGACTAGTGATC
TAATTCTACCGGGTAGGGGAGGCGCTTTTCCCAAGGCAGTCTGGAGCATGCGCTTTAGCAGCCCCGCTGG
GCACTTGGCGCTACACAAGTGGCCTCTGGCCTCGCACACATTCCACATCCACCGGTAGGCGCCAACCGGC
TCCGTTCTTTGGTGGCCCCTTCGCGCCACCTTCTACTCCTCCCCTAGTCAGGAAGTTCCCCCCCGCCCCG
CAGCTCGCGTCGTGCAGGACGTGACAAATGGAAGTAGCACGTCTCACTAGTCTCGTGCAGATGGACAGCA
CCGCTGAGCAATGGAAGCGGGTAGGCCTTTGGGGCAGCGGCCAATAGCAGCTTTGCTCCTTCGCTTTCTG
GGCTCAGAGGCTGGGAAGGGGTGGGTCCGGGGGCGGGCTCAGGGGCGGGCTCAGGGGCGGGGCGGGCGCC
CGAAGGTCCTCCGGAGGCCCGGCATTCTGCACGCTTCAAAAGCGCACGTCTGCCGCGCTGTTCTCCTCTT
CCTCATCTCCGGGCCTTTCGACCTGCAGCCAATATGGGATCGGCCATTGAACAAGATGGATTGCACGCAG
GTTCTCCGGCCGCTTGGGTGGAGAGGCTATTCGGCTATGACTGGGCACAACAGACAATCGGCTGCTCTGA
TGCCGCCGTGTTCCGGCTGTCAGCGCAGGGGCGCCCGGTTCTTTTTGTCAAGACCGACCTGTCCGGTGCC
CTGAATGAACTGCAGGACGAGGCAGCGCGGCTATCGTGGCTGGCCACGACGGGCGTTCCTTGCGCAGCTG
TGCTCGACGTTGTCACTGAAGCGGGAAGGGACTGGCTGCTATTGGGCGAAGTGCCGGGGCAGGATCTCCT
GTCATCTCACCTTGCTCCTGCCGAGAAAGTATCCATCATGGCTGATGCAATGCGGCGGCTGCATACGCTT
GATCCGGCTACCTGCCCATTCGACCACCAAGCGAAACATCGCATCGAGCGAGCACGTACTCGGATGGAAG
CCGGTCTTGTCGATCAGGATGATCTGGACGAAGAGCATCAGGGGCTCGCGCCAGCCGAACTGTTCGCCAG
GCTCAAGGCGCGCATGCCCGACGGCGAGGATCTCGTCGTGACCCATGGCGATGCCTGCTTGCCGAATATC
ATGGTGGAAAATGGCCGCTTTTCTGGATTCATCGACTGTGGCCGGCTGGGTGTGGCGGACCGCTATCAGG
ACATAGCGTTGGCTACCCGTGATATTGCTGAAGAGCTTGGCGGCGAATGGGCTGACCGCTTCCTCGTGCT
TTACGGTATCGCCGCTCCCGATTCGCAGCGCATCGCCTTCTATCGCCTTCTTGACGAGTTCTTCTGAACG
CGTCGCCCGCCCCACGACCCGCAGCGCCCGACCGAAAGGAGCGCACGACCCCATGCATCTCGAGGGCCCG
GTACCTTTAAGACCAATGACTTACAAGGCAGCTGTAGATCTTAGCCACTTTTTAAAAGAAAAGGGGGGAC
TGGAAGGGCTAGCTCACTCCCAACGAAGACAAGATCTGCTTTTTGCTTGTACTGGGTCTCTCTGGTTAGA
CCAGATCTGAGCCTGGGAGCTCTCTGGCTAACTAGGGAACCCACTGCTTAAGCCTCAATAAAGCTTGCCT
TGAGTGCTTCAAGTAGTGTGTGCCCGTCTGTTGTGTGACTCTGGTAACTAGAGATCCCTCAGACCCTTTT
AGTCAGTGTGGAAAATCTCTAGCAGTAGTAGTTCATGTCATCTTATTATTCAGTATTTATAACTTGCAAA
GAAATGAATATCAGAGAGTGAGAGGAACTTGTTTATTGCAGCTTATAATGGTTACAAATAAAGCAATAGC
ATCACAAATTTCACAAATAAAGCATTTTTTTCACTGCATTCTAGTTGTGGTTTGTCCAAACTCATCAATG
TATCTTATCATGTCTGGCTCTAGCTATCCCGCCCCTAACTCCGCCCATCCCGCCCCTAACTCCGCCCAGT
TCCGCCCATTCTCCGCCCCATGGCTGACTAATTTTTTTTATTTATGCAGAGGCCGAGGCCGCCTCGGCCT
CTGAGCTATTCCAGAAGTAGTGAGGAGGCTTTTTTGGAGGCCTAGGGACGTACCCAATTCGCCCTATAGT
GAGTCGTATTACGCGCGCTCACTGGCCGTCGTTTTACAACGTCGTGACTGGGAAAACCCTGGCGTTACCC
AACTTAATCGCCTTGCAGCACATCCCCCTTTCGCCAGCTGGCGTAATAGCGAAGAGGCCCGCACCGATCG
CCCTTCCCAACAGTTGCGCAGCCTGAATGGCGAATGGG
[124 nt withheld, positions 9069-9192]
C
[91 nt withheld, positions 9194-9284]
A
[49 nt withheld, positions 9286-9334]
CCTTTGACGTTGGAGTCCACGTTCTTT
[37 nt withheld, positions 9362-9398]
ACCCTATCTCGGTCTATTCTTTTGATTTATAAGGGATTTTGCCGATTTCGGCCTATTGGTTAAAAAATGA
GCTGATTTAACAAAAATTTAACGCGAATTTTAACAAAATATTAACGCTTACAATTTAGGTGGCACTTTTC
GGGGAAATGTGCGCGGAACCCCTATTTGTTTATTTTTCTAAATACATTCAAATATGTATCCGCTCATGAG
ACAATAACCCTGATAAATGCTTCAATAATATTGAAAAAGGAAGAGTATGAGTATTCAACATTTCCGTGTC
GCCCTTATTCCCTTTTTTGCGGCATTTTGCCTTCCTGTTTTTGCTCACCCAGAAACGCTGGTGAAAGTAA
AAGATGCTGAAGATCAGTTGGGTGCACGAGTGGGTTACATCGAACTGGATCTCAACAGCGGTAAGATCCT
TGAGAGTTTTCGCCCCGAAGAACGTTTTCCAATGATGAGCACTTTTAAAGTTCTGCTATGTGGCGCGGTA
TTATCCCGTATTGACGCCGGGCAAGAGCAACTCGGTCGCCGCATACACTATTCTCAGAATGACTTGGTTG
AGTACTCACCAGTCACAGAAAAGCATCTTACGGATGGCATGACAGTAAGAGAATTATGCAGTGCTGCCAT
AACCATGAGTGATAACACTGCGGCCAACTTACTTCTGACAACGATCGGAGGACCGAAGGAGCTAACCGCT
TTTTTGCACAACATGGGGGATCATGTAACTCGCCTTGATCGTTGGGAACCGGAGCTGAATGAAGCCATAC
CAAACGACGAGCGTGACACCACGATGCCTGTAGCAATGGCAACAACGTTGCGCAAACTATTAACTGGCGA
ACTACTTACTCTAGCTTCCCGGCAACAATTAATAGACTGGATGGAGGCGGATAAAGTTGCAGGACCACTT
CTGCGCTCGGCCCTTCCGGCTGGCTGGTTTATTGCTGATAAATCTGGAGCCGGTGAGCGTGGGTCTCGCG
GTATCATTGCAGCACTGGGGCCAGATGGTAAGCCCTCCCGTATCGTAGTTATCTACACGACGGGGAGTCA
GGCAACTATGGATGAACGAAATAGACAGATCGCTGAGATAGGTGCCTCACTGATTAAGCATTGGTAACTG
TCAGACCAAGTTTACTCATATATACTTTAGATTGATTTAAAACTTCATTTTTAATTTAAAAGGATCTAGG
TGAAGATCCTTTTTGATAATCTCATGACCAAAATCCCTTAACGTGAGTTTTCGTTCCACTGAGCGTCAGA
CCCCGTAGAAAAGATCAAAGGATCTTC
Features (pLannotate 1.2.2; 33 found; start..end, strand, type, name):
      1..589     +  rep_origin     ori: high-copy-number ColE1/pMB1/pBR322/pUC origin of replication
    772..864     +  CDS            lacI (fragment): lac repressor; lacI; The lac repressor binds to the lac operator to inhibit transcription in E. coli. This inhibition can be relieved by adding lactose or isopropyl-β-D-thiogalactopyranoside (IPTG).
    877..898     +  protein_bind   CAP binding site: CAP binding activates transcription in the presence of cAMP. E. coli catabolite activator protein
    913..943     +  promoter       lac promoter: promoter for the E. coli lac operon
    947..969     +  protein_bind   lac operator (fragment): The lac repressor binds to the lac operator to inhibit transcription in E. coli. This inhibition can be relieved by adding lactose or isopropyl-β-D-thiogalactopyranoside (IPTG). lac repressor encoded by lacI
   1012..1030    +  promoter       T3 promoter: promoter for bacteriophage T3 RNA polymerase
   1058..1284    +  promoter       RSV promoter: Rous sarcoma virus enhancer/promoter
   1285..1465    +  LTR            5' LTR (truncated): truncated 5' long terminal repeat (LTR) from HIV-1
   1512..1637    +  misc_feature   HIV-1 Ψ: packaging signal of human immunodeficiency virus type 1
   1621..1984    +  CDS            HIV-1 gag (fragment): gag protein from human immunodeficiency virus 1; gag
   2130..2363    +  misc_feature   RRE: The Rev response element (RRE) of HIV-1 allows for Rev-dependent mRNA export from the nucleus to the cytoplasm.
   2740..2840    +  CDS            Rev (fragment): human immunodeficiency virus 1 (HIV-1) Rev protein; rev; enhances nuclear export of unspliced and incompletely spliced viral mRNAs
   2859..2975    +  misc_feature   cPPT/CTS: central polypurine tract and central termination sequence of HIV-1
   3009..3033    +  protein_bind   attB1: mutant version of attB; recombination site for the Gateway® BP reaction BP Clonase™
   3048..3066    +  enhancer       CMV enhancer (fragment): human cytomegalovirus immediate early enhancer
   3091..3157    +  CDS            small t antigen (fragment): SV40 (simian virus 40) small t antigen
   3164..4342    +  promoter       EF-1α promoter: strong constitutive promoter for human elongation factor EF-1α
   4359..4377    +  promoter       T7 promoter: promoter for bacteriophage T7 RNA polymerase
   4425..4451    +  CDS            3xHA (fragment): three tandem HA epitope tags
   4482..6098    +  CDS            FBXO31: FBX31_HUMAN - Also known as FBX14, FBX31. Experimental evidence at protein level: Swiss-Prot protein existence level 1. Component of some SCF (SKP1-cullin-F-box) protein ligase complex that plays a central role in G1 arrest following DNA damage. Specifically recognizes phosphorylated cyclin-D1 (CCND1), promoting its ubiquitination and degradation by the proteasome, resulting in G1 arrest. May act as a tumor suppressor. From Homo sapiens (Human).
   6107..6131    -  protein_bind   attB2: mutant version of attB; recombination site for the Gateway® BP reaction BP Clonase™
   6162..6750    +  misc_feature   WPRE: woodchuck hepatitis virus posttranscriptional regulatory element
   6801..7300    +  promoter       PGK promoter: mouse phosphoglycerate kinase 1 promoter
   7314..8117    +  CDS            NeoR/KanR: aminoglycoside phosphotransferase from Tn5; aph(3')-II (or nptII); confers resistance to neomycin, kanamycin, and G418 (Geneticin®)
   8191..8328    +  CDS            nef (fragment): NEF_HV1LA - Experimental evidence at protein level: Swiss-Prot protein existence level 1. Extracellular Nef protein targets CD4(+) T-lymphocytes for apoptosis by interacting with CXCR4 surface receptors. From Human immunodeficiency virus type 1 group M subtype B (isolate Lai) (HIV-1).
   8314..8494    +  LTR            5' LTR (truncated): truncated 5' long terminal repeat (LTR) from HIV-1
   8566..8687    +  polyA_signal   SV40 poly(A) signal: SV40 polyadenylation signal
   8727..8862    +  rep_origin     SV40 ori: SV40 origin of replication
   8883..8901    -  promoter       T7 promoter: promoter for bacteriophage T7 RNA polymerase
   8909..9064    +  CDS            lacZα (fragment): LacZα fragment of β-galactosidase; lacZ fragment
   9069..9497    +  rep_origin     f1 ori (sequence partly withheld): f1 bacteriophage origin of replication; arrow indicates direction of (+) strand synthesis
   9550..9654    +  promoter       AmpR promoter: bla
   9655..10515   +  CDS            AmpR: β-lactamase; bla; confers resistance to ampicillin, carbenicillin, and related antibiotics
