[The description below was written by a language model from this plasmid's Addgene catalogue record and pLannotate feature annotations shown in this document.]
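Description:
pJC2723 - pLenti-X1-EF1A-HA-FBXO31-PGK-Neo is a lentiviral mammalian expression plasmid of about 10.7 kb, built on the pLenti-X1 backbone, for stable expression of HA-tagged human FBXO31. In bacteria it is maintained through a high-copy ColE1/pUC-type origin and selected with ampicillin via the AmpR (β-lactamase) gene. An f1 origin, an SV40 origin and remnants of lac/lacZα cloning-vector sequence are also present in the backbone. The viral portion has the layout typical of third-generation transfer vectors. An RSV promoter drives a truncated HIV-1 5' LTR, followed by the Ψ packaging signal with a short gag fragment, the Rev response element for Rev-dependent nuclear export of the genomic RNA, and the cPPT/CTS element that aids nuclear import. A second truncated LTR and an SV40 polyadenylation signal close the viral transcript.

Between the LTRs, the cargo sits within attB1 and attB2 Gateway recombination scars, which suggests assembly by Gateway recombination, although the record lists the cloning method as unknown. The human EF-1α promoter drives constitutive expression of the FBXO31 coding sequence with an N-terminal HA epitope. The annotation matches only a fragment of a 3xHA tag, consistent with a single HA copy. FBXO31 is the F-box substrate receptor of an SCF ubiquitin ligase complex. A WPRE downstream of the insert enhances transcript stability and expression. A separate mouse PGK promoter drives NeoR, allowing G418 selection of transduced cells. The stated purpose is cDNA expression of affinity-tagged FBXO31, which suits detection or pull-down of the protein through the HA tag in transduced mammalian cells.
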