Addgene plasmid #250255: pJC2723 - pLenti-X1-EF1A-HA-FBXO31-PGK-Neo
Purpose: cDNA expression of affinity-tagged FBXO31 (HA-FBXO31).
Depositing lab: Jacob Corn. Depositing organization: ETH Zurich (Swiss Federal Institute of Technology). Publication: C-terminal amides mark proteins for degradation via SCF-FBXO31. Muhar MF, Farnung J, Cernakova M, Hofmann R, Henneberg LT, Pfleiderer MM, Denoth-Lippuner A, Kalcic F, Nievergelt AS, Peters Al-Bayati M, Sidiropoulos ND, Beier V, Mann M, Jessberger S, Jinek M, Schulman BA, Bode JW, Corn JE. Nature. 2025 Feb;638(8050):519-527. doi: 10.1038/s41586-024-08475-w. PubMed 39880951.
Backbone
  Vector backbone: pLenti-X1
  Vector type: Mammalian Expression, Lentiviral
Growth in bacteria
  Bacterial resistance: Ampicillin, 100 μg/mL
  Growth temperature: 37°C
  Growth strain: NEB Stable
  Copy number: High Copy
Gene/Insert
  Gene/Insert name: FBXO31
  Species: H. sapiens (human)
  Entrez Gene: FBXO31 (a.k.a. FBX14, FBXO14, Fbx31, MRT45, pp2386)
  Promoter: EF-1a
  Tag / fusion protein: HA (N terminal on insert)
  Cloning method: Unknown
Terms and licenses: Academic/Nonprofit Terms; Industry Terms: Not Available to Industry
How to cite: pJC2723 - pLenti-X1-EF1A-HA-FBXO31-PGK-Neo was a gift from Jacob Corn (Addgene plasmid # 250255 ; http://n2t.net/addgene:250255 ; RRID:Addgene_250255)
